>Addgene plasmid #23006 | pMX234 | addgene full sequence | sequence record 223978 | Addgene NGS Result
TAGTTATTAATAGTAATCAATTACGGGGTCATTAGTTCATAGCCCATATATGGAGTTCCGCGTTACATAA
CTTACGGTAAATGGCCCGCCTGGCTGACCGCCCAACGACCCCCGCCCATTGACGTCAATAATGACGTATG
TTCCCATAGTAACGCCAATAGGGACTTTCCATTGACGTCAATGGGTGGAGTATTTACGGTAAACTGCCCA
CTTGGCAGTACATCAAGTGTATCATATGCCAAGTACGCCCCCTATTGACGTCAATGACGGTAAATGGCCC
GCCTGGCATTATGCCCAGTACATGACCTTATGGGACTTTCCTACTTGGCAGTACATCTACGTATTAGTCA
TCGCTATTACCATGGTGATGCGGTTTTGGCAGTACATCAATGGGCGTGGATAGCGGTTTGACTCACGGGG
ATTTCCAAGTCTCCACCCCATTGACGTCAATGGGAGTTTGTTTTGGCACCAAAATCAACGGGACTTTCCA
AAATGTCGTAACAACTCCGCCCCATTGACGCAAATGGGCGGTAGGCGTGTACGGTGGGAGGTCTATATAA
GCAGAGCTGGTTTAGTGAACCGTCAGATCCGCTAGCGCTACCGGACTCAGATCTCGAGCTCAAGCTTCGA
ATTCCCACCATGGCCTCCTCCGAGGACGTCATCAAGGAGTTCATGCGCTTCAAGGTGCGCATGGAGGGCT
CCGTGAACGGCCACGAGTTCGAGATCGAGGGCGAGGGCGAGGGCCGCCCCTACGAGGGCACCCAGACCGC
CAAGCTGAAGGTGACCAAGGGCGGCCCCCTGCCCTTCGCCTGGGACATCCTGTCCCCTCAGTTCCAGTAC
GGCTCCAAGGCCTACGTGAAGCACCCCGCCGACATCCCCGACTACTTGAAGCTGTCCTTCCCCGAGGGCT
TCAAGTGGGAGCGCGTGATGAACTTCGAGGACGGCGGCGTGGTGACCGTGACCCAGGACTCCTCCCTGCA
GGACGGCGAGTTCATCTACAAGGTGAAGCTGCGCGGCACCAACTTCCCCTCCGACGGCCCCGTAATGCAG
AAGAAGACCATGGGCTGGGAGGCCTCCACCGAGCGGATGTACCCCGAGGACGGCGCCCTGAAGGGCGAGA
TCAAGATGAGGCTGAAGCTGAAGGACGGCGGCCACTACGACGCCGAGGTCAAGACCACCTACATGGCCAA
GAAGCCCGTGCAGCTGCCCGGCGCCTACAAGACCGACATCAAGCTGGACATCACCTCCCACAACGAGGAC
TACACCATCGTGGAACAGTACGAGCGCGCCGAGGGCCGCCACTCCACCGGCGCCGATATCTCCGGAATGG
ATCCTATGGGCCCCAAGCGGCGGCAGCTGACGTTCCGGGAGAAGTCGCGGATCATCCAGGAGGTGGAGGA
GAACCCGGACCTACGCAAGGGCGAGATCGCGCGGCGCTTCAACATCCCGCCGTCCACGCTGAGCACCATC
CTGAAGAACAAGCGCGCCATCCTGGCGTCGGAGCGCAAGTACGGAGTGGCCTCCACCTGCCGTAAGACCA
ACAAGCTGTCCCCGTACGACAAGCTGGAGGGGCTTCTCATCGCTTGGTTCCAGCAGATCCGCGCCGCGGG
CCTGCCTGTCAAGGGCATCATCCTGAAAGAGAAGGCGCTACGGATAGCGGAGGAGCTGGGCATGGACGAC
TTCACGGCTTCCAACGGCTGGCTGGATCGCTTCCGCCGGCGCCACGGTGTAGTGGCCTGCAGCGGCGTGA
CCCGCTCCCGGGCGCGAAGCTCTACCCCACGGGCCCCAGCGGCACCTGCCGGCCCAGCCGCCGTGCCCTC
TGAGGGCAGCGGTGGCAGTTAAGTCGACGGTACCGCGGGCCCGGGATGGCCGCGACTCTAGATCATAATC
AGCCATACCACATTTGTAGAGGTTTTACTTGCTTTAAAAAACCTCCCACACCTCCCCCTGAACCTGAAAC
ATAAAATGAATGCAATTGTTGTTGTTAACTTGTTTATTGCAGCTTATAATGGTTACAAATAAAGCAATAG
CATCACAAATTTCACAAATAAAGCATTTTTTTCACTGCATTCTAGTTGTGGTTTGTCCAAACTCATCAAT
GTATCTTAAGGCGTAAATTGTAAGCGTTAATATTTTGTTAAAATTCGCGTTAAATTTTTGTTAAATCAGC
TCATTTTTTAACCAATAGGCCGAAATCGGCAAAATCCCTTATAAATCAAAAGAATAGACCGAGATAGGGT
[37 nt withheld, positions 2241-2277]
AAAGAACGTGGACTCCAACGTCAAAGG
[49 nt withheld, positions 2305-2353]
T
[91 nt withheld, positions 2355-2445]
G
[124 nt withheld, positions 2447-2570]
CAGGTGGCACTTTTCGGGGAAATGTGCGCGGAACCCCTATTTGTTTATTTTTCTAAATACATTCAAATAT
GTATCCGCTCATGAGACAATAACCCTGATAAATGCTTCAATAATATTGAAAAAGGAAGAGTCCTGAGGCG
GAAAGAACCAGCTGTGGAATGTGTGTCAGTTAGGGTGTGGAAAGTCCCCAGGCTCCCCAGCAGGCAGAAG
TATGCAAAGCATGCATCTCAATTAGTCAGCAACCAGGTGTGGAAAGTCCCCAGGCTCCCCAGCAGGCAGA
AGTATGCAAAGCATGCATCTCAATTAGTCAGCAACCATAGTCCCGCCCCTAACTCCGCCCATCCCGCCCC
TAACTCCGCCCAGTTCCGCCCATTCTCCGCCCCATGGCTGACTAATTTTTTTTATTTATGCAGAGGCCGA
GGCCGCCTCGGCCTCTGAGCTATTCCAGAAGTAGTGAGGAGGCTTTTTTGGAGGCCTAGGCTTTTGCAAA
GATCGATCAAGAGACAGGATGAGGATCGTTTCGCATGATTGAACAAGATGGATTGCACGCAGGTTCTCCG
GCCGCTTGGGTGGAGAGGCTATTCGGCTATGACTGGGCACAACAGACAATCGGCTGCTCTGATGCCGCCG
TGTTCCGGCTGTCAGCGCAGGGGCGCCCGGTTCTTTTTGTCAAGACCGACCTGTCCGGTGCCCTGAATGA
ACTGCAAGACGAGGCAGCGCGGCTATCGTGGCTGGCCACGACGGGCGTTCCTTGCGCAGCTGTGCTCGAC
GTTGTCACTGAAGCGGGAAGGGACTGGCTGCTATTGGGCGAAGTGCCGGGGCAGGATCTCCTGTCATCTC
ACCTTGCTCCTGCCGAGAAAGTATCCATCATGGCTGATGCAATGCGGCGGCTGCATACGCTTGATCCGGC
TACCTGCCCATTCGACCACCAAGCGAAACATCGCATCGAGCGAGCACGTACTCGGATGGAAGCCGGTCTT
GTCGATCAGGATGATCTGGACGAAGAGCATCAGGGGCTCGCGCCAGCCGAACTGTTCGCCAGGCTCAAGG
CGAGCATGCCCGACGGCGAGGATCTCGTCGTGACCCATGGCGATGCCTGCTTGCCGAATATCATGGTGGA
AAATGGCCGCTTTTCTGGATTCATCGACTGTGGCCGGCTGGGTGTGGCGGACCGCTATCAGGACATAGCG
TTGGCTACCCGTGATATTGCTGAAGAGCTTGGCGGCGAATGGGCTGACCGCTTCCTCGTGCTTTACGGTA
TCGCCGCTCCCGATTCGCAGCGCATCGCCTTCTATCGCCTTCTTGACGAGTTCTTCTGAGCGGGACTCTG
GGGTTCGAAATGACCGACCAAGCGACGCCCAACCTGCCATCACGAGATTTCGATTCCACCGCCGCCTTCT
ATGAAAGGTTGGGCTTCGGAATCGTTTTCCGGGACGCCGGCTGGATGATCCTCCAGCGCGGGGATCTCAT
GCTGGAGTTCTTCGCCCACCCTAGGGGGAGGCTAACTGAAACACGGAAGGAGACAATACCGGAAGGAACC
CGCGCTATGACGGCAATAAAAAGACAGAATAAAACGCACGGTGTTGGGTCGTTTGTTCATAAACGCGGGG
TTCGGTCCCAGGGCTGGCACTCTGTCGATACCCCACCGAGACCCCATTGGGGCCAATACGCCCGCGTTTC
TTCCTTTTCCCCACCCCACCCCCCAAGTTCGGGTGAAGGCCCAGGGCTCGCAGCCAACGTCGGGGCGGCA
GGCCCTGCCATAGCCTCAGGTTACTCATATATACTTTAGATTGATTTAAAACTTCATTTTTAATTTAAAA
GGATCTAGGTGAAGATCCTTTTTGATAATCTCATGACCAAAATCCCTTAACGTGAGTTTTCGTTCCACTG
AGCGTCAGACCCCGTAGAAAAGATCAAAGGATCTTCTTGAGATCCTTTTTTTCTGCGCGTAATCTGCTGC
TTGCAAACAAAAAAACCACCGCTACCAGCGGTGGTTTGTTTGCCGGATCAAGAGCTACCAACTCTTTTTC
CGAAGGTAACTGGCTTCAGCAGAGCGCAGATACCAAATACTGTTCTTCTAGTGTAGCCGTAGTTAGGCCA
CCACTTCAAGAACTCTGTAGCACCGCCTACATACCTCGCTCTGCTAATCCTGTTACCAGTGGCTGCTGCC
AGTGGCGATAAGTCGTGTCTTACCGGGTTGGACTCAAGACGATAGTTACCGGATAAGGCGCAGCGGTCGG
GCTGAACGGGGGGTTCGTGCACACAGCCCAGCTTGGAGCGAACGACCTACACCGAACTGAGATACCTACA
GCGTGAGCTATGAGAAAGCGCCACGCTTCCCGAAGGGAGAAAGGCGGACAGGTATCCGGTAAGCGGCAGG
GTCGGAACAGGAGAGCGCACGAGGGAGCTTCCAGGGGGAAACGCCTGGTATCTTTATAGTCCTGTCGGGT
TTCGCCACCTCTGACTTGAGCGTCGATTTTTGTGATGCTCGTCAGGGGGGCGGAGCCTATGGAAAAACGC
CAGCAACGCGGCCTTTTTACGGTTCCTGGCCTTTTGCTGGCCTTTTGCTCACATGTTCTTTCCTGCGTTA
TCCCCTGATTCTGTGGATAACCGTATTACCGCCATGCAT
Features (pLannotate 1.2.2; 16 found; start..end, strand, type, name):
     61..364     +  enhancer       CMV enhancer: human cytomegalovirus immediate early enhancer
    365..568     +  promoter       CMV promoter: human cytomegalovirus (CMV) immediate early promoter
    591..634     +  misc_feature   MCS (fragment): multiple cloning site
    640..1314    +  CDS            mRFP1: mRFP1 is a basic (constitutively fluorescent) red fluorescent protein published in 2002, derived from Discosoma sp.. It is reported to be a somewhat slowly-maturing monomer with low acid sensitivity.
   1336..1839    +  CDS            CENPB (fragment): CENPB_HUMAN - Experimental evidence at protein level: Swiss-Prot protein existence level 1. Interacts with centromeric heterochromatin in chromosomes and binds to a specific 17 bp subset of alphoid satellite DNA, called the CENP-B box (PubMed:11726497). May organize arrays of centromere satellite DNA into a higher-order structure which then directs centromere formation and kinetochore assembly in mammalian chromosomes (Probable). From Homo sapiens (Human).
   1842..1867    +  misc_feature   MCS (fragment): multiple cloning site
   1881..1964    +  CDS            large T antigen (fragment): large T antigen from SV40 (simian virus 40)
   1987..2108    +  polyA_signal   SV40 poly(A) signal: SV40 polyadenylation signal
   2142..2570    -  rep_origin     f1 ori (sequence partly withheld): f1 bacteriophage origin of replication; arrow indicates direction of (+) strand synthesis
   2597..2701    +  promoter       AmpR promoter: bla
   2703..3060    +  promoter       SV40 promoter: SV40 enhancer and early promoter
   3095..3889    +  CDS            NeoR/KanR: aminoglycoside phosphotransferase from Tn5; aph(3')-II (or nptII); confers resistance to neomycin, kanamycin, and G418 (Geneticin®)
   3910..4062    +  CDS            ble (fragment): BLE_KLEPN - Experimental evidence at protein level: Swiss-Prot protein existence level 1. Binding protein with a strong affinity to the bleomycin family of antibiotics. Binds to CL990; an antimitotic-antibiotic compound. From Klebsiella pneumoniae.
   4121..4168    +  polyA_signal   HSV TK poly(A) signal: herpes simplex virus thymidine kinase polyadenylation signal (Cole and Stacy, 1985)
   4259..4275    -  polyA_signal   bGH poly(A) signal (fragment): bovine growth hormone polyadenylation signal
   4497..5085    +  rep_origin     ori: high-copy-number ColE1/pMB1/pBR322/pUC origin of replication
