[The description below was written by a language model from this plasmid's Addgene catalogue record and pLannotate feature annotations shown in this document.]
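Description:
pMX234 is a mammalian expression plasmid built on the pCMV-M1 backbone that produces a red fluorescent centromere marker, mRFP-CenpB. It is maintained in E. coli at high copy through a ColE1/pUC-type origin and selected with kanamycin. The same NeoR/KanR (Tn5 aminoglycoside phosphotransferase) gene sits behind tandem bacterial (bla) and SV40 early promoters and is followed by an HSV TK polyadenylation signal. This arrangement would also permit G418 selection in mammalian cells, although the record does not say it was used that way. An f1 origin is present as well. The short ble, bGH poly(A) and SV40 large T antigen fragments called in the annotation appear to be backbone remnants rather than functional elements.

The expression cassette consists of the human CMV immediate-early enhancer and promoter, the fusion coding sequence cloned between EcoRI and SalI sites, and an SV40 polyadenylation signal. The fusion places monomeric mRFP1 at the N-terminus of a truncated CENP-B from Chinese hamster (Cricetulus griseus). The automated annotation labels this segment by its human homologue. CENP-B amino acids 169–606 are deleted and a T145S substitution is recorded, so only the amino-terminal portion remains. In general knowledge of CENP-B, this is the region that binds the CENP-B box in centromeric satellite DNA. The protein should therefore localise red fluorescence to centromeres without the rest of the native protein. The associated publication concerns kinesin-8 Kif18A and kinetochore movements during mitotic chromosome alignment, which is consistent with using this construct to label and track centromeres in live mammalian cells.
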