Addgene plasmid #23006: pMX234
Depositing lab: Linda Wordeman. Depositing organization: University of Washington. Publication: The kinesin-8 motor Kif18A suppresses kinetochore movements to control mitotic chromosome alignment. Stumpff J, von Dassow G, Wagenbach M, Asbury C, Wordeman L. Dev Cell. 2008 Feb . 14(2):252-62. 10.1016/j.devcel.2007.11.014 PubMed 18267093.
Backbone
  Vector backbone: pCMV-M1
  Backbone size w/o insert (bp): 4004
  Vector type: Mammalian Expression
Growth in bacteria
  Bacterial resistance: Kanamycin, 50 μg/mL
  Growth temperature: 37°C
  Growth strain: DH5alpha
  Copy number: High Copy
Gene/Insert
  Gene/Insert name: mRFP-CenpB (alt names: CENP-B; centromere autoantigen protein B)
  Species: Cricetulus griseus
  Insert size (bp): 1214
  Mutation: deleted CenpB amino acids 169-606, T145S
  GenBank ID: U20951
  Tag / fusion protein: mRFP1.0 (N terminal on insert)
  Cloning method: Restriction Enzyme; 5′ cloning site EcoRI (not destroyed); 3′ cloning site SalI (not destroyed)
  Sequencing primers: 5′ CMV promoter
Terms and licenses: Academic/Nonprofit Terms; Industry Terms: Not Available to Industry
How to cite: pMX234 was a gift from Linda Wordeman (Addgene plasmid # 23006 ; http://n2t.net/addgene:23006 ; RRID:Addgene_23006)
