>Addgene plasmid #23006 | pMX234 | addgene partial sequence | sequence record 28918 | 23006 with dsRed1-C
GTACGAGCGCGCCGAGGGCCGCCACTCCACCGGCGCCGATATCTCCGGAATGGATCCTATGGGCCCCAAG
CGGCGGCAGCTGACGTTCCGGGAGAAGTCGCGGATCATCCAGGAGGTGGAGGAGAACCCGGACCTACGCA
AGGGCGAGATCGCGCGGCGCTTCAACATCCCGCCGTCCACGCTGAGCACCATCCTGAAGAACAAGCGCGC
CATCCTGGCGTCGGAGCGCAAGTACGGAGTGGCCTCCACCTGCCGTAAGACCAACAAGCTGTCCCCGTAC
GACAAGCTGGAGGGGCTTCTCATCGCTTGGTTCCAGCAGATCCGCGCCGCGGGCCTGCCTGTCAAGGGCA
TCATCCTGAAAGAGAAGGCGCTACGGATAGCGGAGGAGCTGGGCATGGACGACTTCACGGCTTCCAACGG
CTGGCTGGATCGCTTCCGCCGGCGCCACGGTGTAGTGGCCTGCAGCGGCGTGACCCGCTCCCGGGCGCGA
AGCTCTACCCCACGGGCCCCAGCGGCACCTGCCGGCCCAGCCGCCGTGCCCTCTGAGGGCAGCGGTGGCA
GTTAAGTCGACGGTACCGCGGGCCCGGGATGGCCGCGACTCTAGATCATAATCAGCCATACCACATTTGT
AGAGGTTTTACTTGCTTTAAAAAACCTCCCACACCTCCCCCTGAACCTGAAACATAAAATGAATGCAATT
GTTGTTGT
